>Addgene plasmid #13050 | DsRed-Rab5 WT | addgene full sequence | sequence record 163550 | Addgene NGS result
ATATATGGAGTTCCGCGTTACATAACTTACGGTAAATGGCCCGCCTGGCTGACCGCCCAACGACCCCCGC
CCATTGACGTCAATAATGACGTATGTTCCCATAGTAACGCCAATAGGGACTTTCCATTGACGTCAATGGG
TGGAGTATTTACGGTAAACTGCCCACTTGGCAGTACATCAAGTGTATCATATGCCAAGTACGCCCCCTAT
TGACGTCAATGACGGTAAATGGCCCGCCTGGCATTATGCCCAGTACATGACCTTATGGGACTTTCCTACT
TGGCAGTACATCTACGTATTAGTCATCGCTATTACCATGGTGATGCGGTTTTGGCAGTACATCAATGGGC
GTGGATAGCGGTTTGACTCACGGGGATTTCCAAGTCTCCACCCCATTGACGTCAATGGGAGTTTGTTTTG
GCACCAAAATCAACGGGACTTTCCAAAATGTCGTAACAACTCCGCCCCATTGACGCAAATGGGCGGTAGG
CGTGTACGGTGGGAGGTCTATATAAGCAGAGCTGGTTTAGTGAACCGTCAGATCCGCTAGCGCTACCGGT
CGCCACCATGGCCTCCTCCGAGAACGTCATCACCGAGTTCATGCGCTTCAAGGTGCGCATGGAGGGCACC
GTGAACGGCCACGAGTTCGAGATCGAGGGCGAGGGCGAGGGCCGCCCCTACGAGGGCCACAACACCGTGA
AGCTGAAGGTGACCAAGGGCGGCCCCCTGCCCTTCGCCTGGGACATCCTGTCCCCCCAGTTCCAGTACGG
CTCCAAGGTGTACGTGAAGCACCCCGCCGACATCCCCGACTACAAGAAGCTGTCCTTCCCCGAGGGCTTC
AAGTGGGAGCGCGTGATGAACTTCGAGGACGGCGGCGTGGCGACCGTGACCCAGGACTCCTCCCTGCAGG
ACGGCTGCTTCATCTACAAGGTGAAGTTCATCGGCGTGAACTTCCCCTCCGACGGCCCCGTGATGCAGAA
GAAGACCATGGGCTGGGAGGCCTCCACCGAGCGCCTGTACCCCCGCGACGGCGTGCTGAAGGGCGAGACC
CACAAGGCCCTGAAGCTGAAGGACGGCGGCCACTACCTGGTGGAGTTCAAGTCCATCTACATGGCCAAGA
AGCCCGTGCAGCTGCCCGGCTACTACTACGTGGACGCCAAGCTGGACATCACCTCCCACAACGAGGACTA
CACCATCGTGGAGCAGTACGAGCGCACCGAGGGCCGCCACCACCTGTTCCTGAGATCTGCCGCCATGGCA
TATCCATATGACGTCCCAGACTATGCTGGCGCTAGTCGAGGCGCAACAAGACCCAACGGGCCAAATACTG
GAAATAAAATATGCCAGTTCAAACTAGTACTTCTGGGAGAGTCTGCTGTTGGCAAATCAAGCCTAGTGCT
TCGTTTTGTGAAGGGCCAATTTCATGAATTTCAAGAGAGTACCATAGGGGCTGCTTTTCTAACCCAAACT
GTGTGTCTTGATGATACAACAGTAAAGTTTGAAATATGGGATACAGCTGGTCAAGAACGATACCATAGCT
TAGCACCAATGTACTACAGAGGAGCACAAGCAGCCATAGTTGTATATGATATCACAAATGAGGAGTCCTT
TGCCAGAGCCAAAAACTGGGTTAAAGAACTTCAGAGGCAAGCCAGTCCTAACATTGTAATAGCTTTATCA
GGAAACAAGGCTGATCTTGCAAATAAAAGAGCTGTCGATTTCCAGGAAGCACAGTCCTATGCAGATGACA
ACAGTTTATTATTCATGGAGACATCAGCTAAAACATCGATGAATGTAAATGAAATATTCATGGCAATAGC
TAAAAAGTTGCCAAAGAACGAACCACAGAATCCAGGAGCAAATTCTGCCAGAGGAAGAGGAGTAGACCTT
ACTGAACCCACGCAGCCAACCAGGAATCAGTGTTGTAGTAACTAGCTCGAGCTCAAGCTTCGAATTCTGC
AGTCGACGGTACCGCGGGCCCGGGATCCACCGGATCTAGATAACTGATCATAATCAGCCATACCACATTT
GTAGAGGTTTTACTTGCTTTAAAAAACCTCCCACACCTCCCCCTGAACCTGAAACATAAAATGAATGCAA
TTGTTGTTGTTAACTTGTTTATTGCAGCTTATAATGGTTACAAATAAAGCAATAGCATCACAAATTTCAC
AAATAAAGCATTTTTTTCACTGCATTCTAGTTGTGGTTTGTCCAAACTCATCAATGTATCTTAACGCGTA
AATTGTAAGCGTTAATATTTTGTTAAAATTCGCGTTAAATTTTTGTTAAATCAGCTCATTTTTTAACCAA
TAGGCCGAAATCGGCAAAATCCCTTATAAATCAAAAGAATAGACCGAGATAGGGT
[37 nt withheld, positions 2366-2402]
AAAGAACGTGGACTCCAACGTCAAAGG
[49 nt withheld, positions 2430-2478]
T
[91 nt withheld, positions 2480-2570]
G
[124 nt withheld, positions 2572-2695]
CAGGTGGCACTTTTCGGGGAAATGTGCGCGGAACCCCTATTTGTTTATTTTTCTAAATACATTCAAATAT
GTATCCGCTCATGAGACAATAACCCTGATAAATGCTTCAATAATATTGAAAAAGGAAGAGTCCTGAGGCG
GAAAGAACCAGCTGTGGAATGTGTGTCAGTTAGGGTGTGGAAAGTCCCCAGGCTCCCCAGCAGGCAGAAG
TATGCAAAGCATGCATCTCAATTAGTCAGCAACCAGGTGTGGAAAGTCCCCAGGCTCCCCAGCAGGCAGA
AGTATGCAAAGCATGCATCTCAATTAGTCAGCAACCATAGTCCCGCCCCTAACTCCGCCCATCCCGCCCC
TAACTCCGCCCAGTTCCGCCCATTCTCCGCCCCATGGCTGACTAATTTTTTTTATTTATGCAGAGGCCGA
GGCCGCCTCGGCCTCTGAGCTATTCCAGAAGTAGTGAGGAGGCTTTTTTGGAGGCCTAGGCTTTTGCAAA
GATCGATCAAGAGACAGGATGAGGATCGTTTCGCATGATTGAACAAGATGGATTGCACGCAGGTTCTCCG
GCCGCTTGGGTGGAGAGGCTATTCGGCTATGACTGGGCACAACAGACAATCGGCTGCTCTGATGCCGCCG
TGTTCCGGCTGTCAGCGCAGGGGCGCCCGGTTCTTTTTGTCAAGACCGACCTGTCCGGTGCCCTGAATGA
ACTGCAAGACGAGGCAGCGCGGCTATCGTGGCTGGCCACGACGGGCGTTCCTTGCGCAGCTGTGCTCGAC
GTTGTCACTGAAGCGGGAAGGGACTGGCTGCTATTGGGCGAAGTGCCGGGGCAGGATCTCCTGTCATCTC
ACCTTGCTCCTGCCGAGAAAGTATCCATCATGGCTGATGCAATGCGGCGGCTGCATACGCTTGATCCGGC
TACCTGCCCATTCGACCACCAAGCGAAACATCGCATCGAGCGAGCACGTACTCGGATGGAAGCCGGTCTT
GTCGATCAGGATGATCTGGACGAAGAGCATCAGGGGCTCGCGCCAGCCGAACTGTTCGCCAGGCTCAAGG
CGAGCATGCCCGACGGCGAGGATCTCGTCGTGACCCATGGCGATGCCTGCTTGCCGAATATCATGGTGGA
AAATGGCCGCTTTTCTGGATTCATCGACTGTGGCCGGCTGGGTGTGGCGGACCGCTATCAGGACATAGCG
TTGGCTACCCGTGATATTGCTGAAGAGCTTGGCGGCGAATGGGCTGACCGCTTCCTCGTGCTTTACGGTA
TCGCCGCTCCCGATTCGCAGCGCATCGCCTTCTATCGCCTTCTTGACGAGTTCTTCTGAGCGGGACTCTG
GGGTTCGAAATGACCGACCAAGCGACGCCCAACCTGCCATCACGAGATTTCGATTCCACCGCCGCCTTCT
ATGAAAGGTTGGGCTTCGGAATCGTTTTCCGGGACGCCGGCTGGATGATCCTCCAGCGCGGGGATCTCAT
GCTGGAGTTCTTCGCCCACCCTAGGGGGAGGCTAACTGAAACACGGAAGGAGACAATACCGGAAGGAACC
CGCGCTATGACGGCAATAAAAAGACAGAATAAAACGCACGGTGTTGGGTCGTTTGTTCATAAACGCGGGG
TTCGGTCCCAGGGCTGGCACTCTGTCGATACCCCACCGAGACCCCATTGGGGCCAATACGCCCGCGTTTC
TTCCTTTTCCCCACCCCACCCCCCAAGTTCGGGTGAAGGCCCAGGGCTCGCAGCCAACGTCGGGGCGGCA
GGCCCTGCCATAGCCTCAGGTTACTCATATATACTTTAGATTGATTTAAAACTTCATTTTTAATTTAAAA
GGATCTAGGTGAAGATCCTTTTTGATAATCTCATGACCAAAATCCCTTAACGTGAGTTTTCGTTCCACTG
AGCGTCAGACCCCGTAGAAAAGATCAAAGGATCTTCTTGAGATCCTTTTTTTCTGCGCGTAATCTGCTGC
TTGCAAACAAAAAAACCACCGCTACCAGCGGTGGTTTGTTTGCCGGATCAAGAGCTACCAACTCTTTTTC
CGAAGGTAACTGGCTTCAGCAGAGCGCAGATACCAAATACTGTTCTTCTAGTGTAGCCGTAGTTAGGCCA
CCACTTCAAGAACTCTGTAGCACCGCCTACATACCTCGCTCTGCTAATCCTGTTACCAGTGGCTGCTGCC
AGTGGCGATAAGTCGTGTCTTACCGGGTTGGACTCAAGACGATAGTTACCGGATAAGGCGCAGCGGTCGG
GCTGAACGGGGGGTTCGTGCACACAGCCCAGCTTGGAGCGAACGACCTACACCGAACTGAGATACCTACA
GCGTGAGCTATGAGAAAGCGCCACGCTTCCCGAAGGGAGAAAGGCGGACAGGTATCCGGTAAGCGGCAGG
GTCGGAACAGGAGAGCGCACGAGGGAGCTTCCAGGGGGAAACGCCTGGTATCTTTATAGTCCTGTCGGGT
TTCGCCACCTCTGACTTGAGCGTCGATTTTTGTGATGCTCGTCAGGGGGGCGGAGCCTATGGAAAAACGC
CAGCAACGCGGCCTTTTTACGGTTCCTGGCCTTTTGCTGGCCTTTTGCTCACATGTTCTTTCCTGCGTTA
TCCCCTGATTCTGTGGATAACCGTATTACCGCCATGCATTAGTTATTAATAGTAATCAATTACGGGGTCA
TTAGTTCATAGCCC
Features (pLannotate 1.2.2; 16 found; start..end, strand, type, name):
     16..319     +  enhancer       CMV enhancer: human cytomegalovirus immediate early enhancer
    320..523     +  promoter       CMV promoter: human cytomegalovirus (CMV) immediate early promoter
    568..1242    +  CDS            DsRed2: DsRed2 is a basic (constitutively fluorescent) red fluorescent protein published in 2006, derived from Discosoma sp..
   1291..1932    +  CDS            RAB5A: RAB5A_HUMAN - Also known as RAB5. Experimental evidence at protein level: Swiss-Prot protein existence level 1. Small GTPase which cycles between active GTP-bound and inactive GDP-bound states. In its active state, binds to a variety of effector proteins to regulate cellular responses such as of intracellular membrane trafficking, from the formation of transport vesicles to their fusion with membranes. Active GTP-bound form is able to recruit to membranes different sets of downstream effectors directly responsible for vesicle formation, movement, tethering and fusion. RAB5A is required for the
   1936..1988    +  misc_feature   MCS: multiple cloning site
   2005..2089    +  CDS            large T antigen (fragment): large T antigen from SV40 (simian virus 40)
   2112..2233    +  polyA_signal   SV40 poly(A) signal: SV40 polyadenylation signal
   2267..2695    -  rep_origin     f1 ori (sequence partly withheld): f1 bacteriophage origin of replication; arrow indicates direction of (+) strand synthesis
   2722..2826    +  promoter       AmpR promoter: bla
   2828..3185    +  promoter       SV40 promoter: SV40 enhancer and early promoter
   3220..4014    +  CDS            NeoR/KanR: aminoglycoside phosphotransferase from Tn5; aph(3')-II (or nptII); confers resistance to neomycin, kanamycin, and G418 (Geneticin®)
   4035..4187    +  CDS            ble (fragment): BLE_KLEPN - Experimental evidence at protein level: Swiss-Prot protein existence level 1. Binding protein with a strong affinity to the bleomycin family of antibiotics. Binds to CL990; an antimitotic-antibiotic compound. From Klebsiella pneumoniae.
   4246..4293    +  polyA_signal   HSV TK poly(A) signal: herpes simplex virus thymidine kinase polyadenylation signal (Cole and Stacy, 1985)
   4384..4400    -  polyA_signal   bGH poly(A) signal (fragment): bovine growth hormone polyadenylation signal
   4622..5210    +  rep_origin     ori: high-copy-number ColE1/pMB1/pBR322/pUC origin of replication
   5325..5369    +  enhancer       CMV enhancer (fragment): human cytomegalovirus immediate early enhancer
