[The description below was written by a language model from this plasmid's Addgene catalogue record and pLannotate feature annotations shown in this document.]
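Description:
DsRed-Rab5 WT is a mammalian expression plasmid built on the Clontech pDsRed2-C1 backbone, encoding wild-type canine (Canis familiaris) Rab5A fused to the C-terminus of the red fluorescent protein DsRed2. The roughly 700 bp Rab5A insert was cloned between the BglII and XhoI sites, both retained, and carries an HA epitope at its own N-terminus, so the predicted product reads DsRed2–HA–Rab5A. The record notes two substitutions relative to the reference sequence, asparagine 3 to serine and serine 210 to asparagine, both described as neutral. The automated annotation labels the coding region by its match to human RAB5A, reflecting close homology rather than a different species of origin. The HA tag is not separately annotated, but it presumably sits in the short gap between the DsRed2 and Rab5A features.

Expression of the fusion is driven by the human cytomegalovirus immediate early enhancer and promoter and terminated by the SV40 polyadenylation signal, with remnants of the multiple cloning site lying downstream of the insert. A single NeoR/KanR gene (Tn5 aminoglycoside phosphotransferase) serves two hosts. A bacterial bla-type promoter drives it for kanamycin selection in E. coli, and the SV40 early promoter with the HSV TK poly(A) signal allows G418 selection of stable mammalian transfectants. Propagation relies on a high-copy pUC-type origin, and an f1 origin permits single-stranded DNA production.

Rab5A is a small GTPase that regulates early endosome trafficking and fusion, so the fusion serves as a red fluorescent marker of early endosomes in cultured cells. The associated study used it to follow the endocytic itinerary of glycosphingolipids internalized by caveolar-related and clathrin pathways.
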