Addgene plasmid #13050: DsRed-Rab5 WT
Depositing lab: Richard Pagano. Depositing organization: Mayo Foundation for Medical Education and Research (Inactive/For Deposit Only). Publication: Glycosphingolipids internalized via caveolar-related endocytosis rapidly merge with the clathrin pathway in early endosomes and form microdomains for recycling. Sharma DK, Choudhury A, Singh RD, Wheatley CL, Marks DL, Pagano RE. J Biol Chem. 2003 Feb 28. 278(9):7564-72. 10.1074/jbc.M210457200 PubMed 12482757.
Backbone
  Vector backbone: pDsRed2-C1
  Backbone manufacturer: Clontech
  Backbone size w/o insert (bp): 4700
  Vector type: Mammalian Expression
Growth in bacteria
  Bacterial resistance: Kanamycin, 50 μg/mL
  Growth temperature: 37°C
  Growth strain: DH5alpha
  Copy number: High Copy
Gene/Insert
  Gene/Insert name: RAB5A (Canis familiaris) (alt name: DsRed-rab5 wild type)
  Species: Canis familiaris
  Insert size (bp): 699
  Mutation: asparagine 3 changed to serine (neutral); serine 210 changed to asparagine (neutral)
  GenBank ID: NM_001003317
  Entrez Gene: RAB5A
  Tag / fusion protein: DsRed2 (N terminal on backbone); HA (N terminal on insert)
  Cloning method: Restriction Enzyme; 5′ cloning site BglII (not destroyed); 3′ cloning site XhoI (not destroyed)
  Sequencing primers: 5′ n/a
Resource information
  A portion of this plasmid was derived from a plasmid made by: the modified canine Rab5A was received from Cecilia Bucci (University of Lecce, Lecce, Italy)
Terms and licenses: Academic/Nonprofit Terms; Industry Terms: Not Available to Industry
How to cite: DsRed-Rab5 WT was a gift from Richard Pagano (Addgene plasmid # 13050 ; http://n2t.net/addgene:13050 ; RRID:Addgene_13050)
