>Addgene plasmid #13050 | DsRed-Rab5 WT | depositor partial sequence | sequence record 7432 | Author sequence
AGATCTGCCGCCATGGCATATCCATATGACGTCCCAGACTATGCTGGCGCTAGTCGAGGCGCAACAAGAC
CCAACGGGCCAAATACTGGAAATAAAATATGCCAGTTCAAACTAGTACTTCTGGGAGAGTCTGCTGTTGG
CAAATCAAGCCTAGTGCTTCGTTTTGTGAAGGGCCAATTTCATGAATTTCAAGAGAGTACCATAGGGGCT
GCTTTTCTAACCCAAACTGTGTGTCTTGATGATACAACAGTAAAGTTTGAAATATGGGATACAGCTGGTC
AAGAACGATACCATAGCTTAGCACCAATGTACTACAGAGGAGCACAAGCAGCCATAGTTGTATATGATAT
CACAAATGAGGAGTCCTTTGCCAGAGCCAAAAACTGGGTTAAAGAACTTCAGAGGCAAGCCAGTCCTAAC
ATTGTAATAGCTTTATCAGGAAACAAGGCTGATCTTGCAAATAAAAGAGCTGTCGATTTCCAGGAAGCAC
AGTCCTATGCAGATGACAACAGTTTATTATTCATGGAGACATCAGCTAAAACATCGATGAATGTAAATGA
AATATTCATGGCAATAGCTAAAAAGTTGCCAAAGAACGAACCACAGAATCCAGGAGCAAATTCTGCCAGA
GGAAGAGGAGTAGACCTTACTGAACCCACGCAGCCAACCAGGAATCAGTGTTGTAGTAACTAGCTCGAG
