>Addgene plasmid #13050 | DsRed-Rab5 WT | addgene partial sequence | sequence record 37886 | dsRed1-C 5'-AGCTGGACATCACCTCCCACAACG-3'
TACGAGCGCACCGAGGGCCGCCACCACCTGTTCCTGAGATCTGCCGCCATGGCATATCCATATGACGTCC
CAGACTATGCTGGCGCTAGTCGAGGCGCAACAAGACCCAACGGGCCAAATACTGGAAATAAAATATGCCA
GTTCAAACTAGTACTTCTGGGAGAGTCTGCTGTTGGCAAATCAAGCCTAGTGCTTCGTTTTGTGAAGGGC
CAATTTCATGAATTTCAAGAGAGTACCATAGGGGCTGCTTTTCTAACCCAAACTGTGTGTCTTGATGATA
CAACAGTAAAGTTTGAAATATGGGATACAGCTGGTCAAGAACGATACCATAGCTTAGCACCAATGTACTA
CAGAGGAGCACAAGCAGCCATAGTTGTATATGATATCACAAATGAGGAGTCCTTTGCCAGAGCCAAAAAC
TGGGTTAAAGAACTTCAGAGGCAAGCCAGTCCTAACATTGTAATAGCTTTATCAGGAAACAAGGCTGATC
TTGCAAATAAAAGAGCTGTCGATTTCCAGGAAGCACAGTCCTATGCAGATGACAACAGTTTATTATTCAT
GGAGACATCAGCTAAAACATCGATGAATGTAAATGAAATATTCATGGCAATAGCTAAAAAGTTGCCAAAG
AACGAACCACAGAATCCAGGAGCAAATTCTGCCAGAGGAAGAGGAGTAGACCTTACTGAACCCACGCAGC
CAACCAGGAATCAGTGTTGTAGTAACTAGCTCGAGCTCAAGCTTCGAATTCTGCAGTCGACGGTACCGCG
GGCCCGGGATCCACCGGATCTAGATAACTGATCATAATCAGCCATACCACATTTGTAGAGGTTTTAC
